Addgene plasmid #33195: pDMG13b
Depositing lab: David Bartel. Depositing organization: Whitehead Institute for Biomedical Research. Publication: Weak seed-pairing stability and high target-site abundance decrease the proficiency of lsy-6 and other microRNAs. Garcia DM, Baek D, Shin C, Bell GW, Grimson A, Bartel DP. Nat Struct Mol Biol. 2011 Sep 11;18(10):1139-46. doi: 10.1038/nsmb.2115. PubMed 21909094.
Backbone
  Vector backbone: pIS1
  Backbone manufacturer: Addgene (#12179)
  Backbone size w/o insert (bp): 4085
  Vector type: Mammalian Expression, Luciferase
Growth in bacteria
  Bacterial resistance: Ampicillin, 100 μg/mL
  Growth temperature: 37°C
  Growth strain: DH5alpha
  Copy number: High Copy
Gene/Insert
  Gene/Insert name: acl-5 3'UTR
  Species: C. elegans (nematode)
  Mutation: miR-142 site: CacTaCa
  GenBank ID: NM_001047817.1
  Entrez Gene: acl-5 (a.k.a. R07E3.5)
  Tag / fusion protein: Luciferase (N terminal on backbone)
  Cloning method: Restriction Enzyme; 5′ cloning site XbaI (not destroyed); 3′ cloning site EagI (not destroyed)
  Sequencing primers: 5′ Rluc-F; 3′ EBV Reverse
Terms and licenses: Academic/Nonprofit Terms; Industry Terms: Not Available to Industry
How to cite: pDMG13b was a gift from David Bartel (Addgene plasmid # 33195 ; http://n2t.net/addgene:33195 ; RRID:Addgene_33195)
