[The description below was written by a language model from this plasmid's Addgene catalogue record.]
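Description:
pDMG13b is a mammalian luciferase reporter plasmid built on the pIS1 backbone (about 4.1 kb without insert), designed to measure microRNA-mediated repression through a 3′ untranslated region. It is maintained in E. coli as a high-copy plasmid under ampicillin selection. The record does not list the origin of replication, the promoter driving the reporter, or the polyadenylation signal. No feature table is provided, so these elements cannot be described beyond what the backbone name implies.

The payload is the 3′UTR of the C. elegans gene acl-5 (R07E3.5), cloned between XbaI and EagI sites that both remain intact. It sits downstream of the backbone-encoded luciferase open reading frame. The use of an Rluc forward sequencing primer suggests the reporter is Renilla luciferase, although the record simply calls it "Luciferase". In this arrangement the UTR is transcribed as part of the luciferase mRNA, so regulatory sites within it affect reporter output without altering the protein itself. The insert carries an engineered change recorded as a miR-142 site. The mixed-case notation indicates that specific nucleotides were substituted at a microRNA target site, but the record does not say whether this creates a functional miR-142 site or a mismatched control version.

The associated study examined how seed-pairing stability and target-site abundance influence the targeting proficiency of lsy-6 and other microRNAs. The construct is therefore one of a series of UTR reporter variants. Such variants are typically transfected into cultured mammalian cells together with a microRNA and a normalizing reporter to compare repression across different site sequences.
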