>Addgene plasmid #33195 | pDMG13b | depositor partial sequence | sequence record 39346 | acl-5 3'UTR - miR-142 site: CacTaCa
AGTTTTTTGATGCACTACACTAGCCAATTTTTTGTATCAGATCTTTTATTGATTGTTTACGTTTGAACGG
TTCCATTTGCCAAA
