>Addgene plasmid #33195 | pDMG13b | addgene partial sequence | sequence record 41348 | Rluc-F 5'-ccaggattcttttccaatgc-3'
GAATTTGTCAAAGTAAAAGGTCTTCATTTTTCGCAAGAAGATGCACCTGCATGAAATGGGAAAATATATC
AAATCGTTCGTTGAGCGAGTTCTCAAAAATGAACAATAATTCTAGGAGCTCTATACCGGTCTCGATATCA
CTACTAGTGTTCTAGAAGTTTTTTGATGCACTACACTAGCCAATTTTTTGTATCAGATCTTTTATTGATT
GTTTACGTTTGAACGGTTCCATTTGCCAAACGGCCGCTTCGAGCAGACATGATAAGATACATTGATGAGT
TTGGACAAACCACAACTAGAATGCAGTGAAAAAAATGCTTTATTTGTGAAATTTGTGATGCTATTGCTTT
ATTTGTAACCATTATAAGCTGCAATAAACAAGTTAACAACAACAATTGCATTCATTTTATGTTTCAGGTT
CAGGGGGAGGTGTGGGAGGTTTTTTAAAGCAAGTAAAACCTCTACAAATGTGGTAAAATCGATAAGGATC
CAGGTGGCACTTTTCGGGGAAATGTGCGCGGAACCCCTATTTGTTTATTTTTCTAAATACATTCAAATAT
GTATCCGCTCATGAGACAATAACCCTGATAAATGCTTCAATAATATTGAAAAAGGAAGAGTATGAGTATT
CAACATTTCCGTGTCGCCCTTATTCCCTTTTTTGCGGCATTTTGCCTTCCTGTTTTTGCTCACCCAGAAA
CGCTGGTGAAAGTAAAAGATGCTGAAGATCAGTTGGGTGCACGAGTGGGTTACATCGAACTGGATCTCAA
CAGCGGTAAGATCCTTGAGAGTTTTCGCCCCGAAGAACGTTTTCCAATGATGAGCACTTTTAAGTTCTGC
TATGTGGCGCGGTATTATCCCGTATTGACGCCGGGCAAGAGCAACTCGGTCGCCGCATACAC
